LOCUS       Exported 8477 bp ds-DNA circular SYN 06-JAN-2022
DEFINITION  doxycycline-inducible lentiviral vector.
ACCESSION   .
VERSION     .
KEYWORDS    FUW-tetO-MCS
SOURCE      synthetic DNA construct
  ORGANISM  synthetic DNA construct
REFERENCE   1 (bases 1 to 8477)
  AUTHORS   Panciera T, Azzolin L, Fujimura A, Di Biagio D, Frasson C, Bresolin
            S, Soligo S, Basso G, Bicciato S, Rosato A, Cordenonsi M, Piccolo S
  TITLE     Induction of Expandable Tissue-Specific Stem/Progenitor Cells
            through Transient Expression of YAP/TAZ.
  JOURNAL   Cell Stem Cell. 2016 Sep 9. pii: S1934-5909(16)30256-9. doi:
            10.1016/j.stem.2016.08.009.
  PUBMED    27641305
REFERENCE   2 (bases 1 to 8477)
  AUTHORS   .
  TITLE     Direct Submission
  JOURNAL   Exported Jan 6, 2022 from SnapGene Server 1.1.58
            http://www.snapgene.com
FEATURES             Location/Qualifiers
     source          1..8477
                     /organism="synthetic DNA construct"
                     /mol_type="other DNA"
     enhancer        27..406
                     /label=CMV enhancer
                     /note="human cytomegalovirus immediate early enhancer"
     promoter        408..606
                     /label=CMV promoter
                     /note="human cytomegalovirus (CMV) immediate early
                     promoter"
     primer_bind     561..581
                     /label=CMV-F
                     /note="Human CMV immediate early promoter, forward primer"
     LTR             624..804
                     /label=5' LTR (truncated)
                     /note="truncated 5' long terminal repeat (LTR) from HIV-1"
     misc_feature    851..976
                     /label=HIV-1 Psi
                     /note="packaging signal of human immunodeficiency virus
                     type 1"
     misc_feature    1469..1702
                     /label=RRE
                     /note="The Rev response element (RRE) of HIV-1 allows for
                     Rev-dependent mRNA export from the nucleus to the
                     cytoplasm."
     CDS             1887..1931
                     /codon_start=1
                     /product="antigenic peptide corresponding to amino acids
                     655 to 669 of the HIV envelope protein gp41 (Lutje Hulsik
                     et al., 2013)"
                     /label=gp41 peptide
                     /note="recognized by the 2H10 single-chain llama nanobody"
                     /translation="KNEQELLELDKWASL"
     misc_feature    2229..2346
                     /label=cPPT/CTS
                     /note="central polypurine tract and central termination
                     sequence of HIV-1"
     protein_bind    2399..2669
                     /label=tetracycline response element
                     /bound_moiety="tetracycline repressor TetR"
                     /note="contains seven copies of the tetracycline operator
                     tetO"
     promoter        2702..2740
                     /label=minimal CMV promoter
                     /note="human cytomegalovirus (CMV) immediate early
                     promoter"
     primer_bind     2737..2761
                     /label=LNCX
                     /note="Human CMV promoter, forward primer"
     misc_feature    2958..3546
                     /label=WPRE
                     /note="woodchuck hepatitis virus posttranscriptional
                     regulatory element"
     primer_bind     complement(3011..3031)
                     /label=WPRE-R
                     /note="WPRE, reverse primer"
     CDS             complement(3429..3440)
                     /codon_start=1
                     /product="Factor Xa recognition and cleavage site"
                     /label=Factor Xa site
                     /translation="IEGR"
     primer_bind     complement(3549..3565)
                     /label=KS primer
                     /note="common sequencing primer, one of multiple similar
                     variants"
     primer_bind     complement(3550..3566)
                     /label=pBluescriptKS
                     /note="For pBluescript vector"
     LTR             4071..4251
                     /label=5' LTR (truncated)
                     /note="truncated 5' long terminal repeat (LTR) from HIV-1"
     primer_bind     complement(4277..4294)
                     /label=BGH-rev
                     /note="Bovine growth hormone terminator, reverse primer.
                     Also called BGH reverse"
     polyA_signal    4283..4507
                     /label=bGH poly(A) signal
                     /note="bovine growth hormone polyadenylation signal"
     rep_origin      4553..4981
                     /direction=RIGHT
                     /label=f1 ori
                     /note="f1 bacteriophage origin of replication; arrow
                     indicates direction of (+) strand synthesis"
     primer_bind     complement(4640..4659)
                     /label=F1ori-R
                     /note="F1 origin, reverse primer"
     primer_bind     4850..4871
                     /label=F1ori-F
                     /note="F1 origin, forward primer"
     primer_bind     complement(4990..5010)
                     /label=pBABE 3'
                     /note="SV40 enhancer, reverse primer for pBABE vectors"
     promoter        4995..5324
                     /label=SV40 promoter
                     /note="SV40 enhancer and early promoter"
     rep_origin      5175..5310
                     /label=SV40 ori
                     /note="SV40 origin of replication"
     primer_bind     5237..5256
                     /label=SV40pro-F
                     /note="SV40 promoter/origin, forward primer"
     promoter        5372..5419
                     /label=EM7 promoter
                     /note="synthetic bacterial promoter "
     CDS             5438..5812
                     /codon_start=1
                     /gene="Sh ble from Streptoalloteichus hindustanus"
                     /product="antibiotic-binding protein"
                     /label=BleoR
                     /note="confers resistance to bleomycin, phleomycin, and
                     Zeocin(TM)"
                     /translation="MAKLTSAVPVLTARDVAGAVEFWTDRLGFSRDFVEDDFAGVVRDD
                     VTLFISAVQDQVVPDNTLAWVWVRGLDELYAEWSEVVSTNFRDASGPAMTEIGEQPWGR
                     EFALRDPAGNCVHFVAEEQD"
     polyA_signal    5942..6063
                     /label=SV40 poly(A) signal
                     /note="SV40 polyadenylation signal"
     primer_bind     complement(5979..5998)
                     /label=SV40pA-R
                     /note="SV40 polyA, reverse primer"
     primer_bind     6033..6052
                     /label=EBV-rev
                     /note="SV40 polyA terminator, reverse primer"
     primer_bind     complement(6112..6128)
                     /label=M13 rev
                     /note="common sequencing primer, one of multiple similar
                     variants"
     primer_bind     complement(6112..6128)
                     /label=M13 Reverse
                     /note="In lacZ gene. Also called M13-rev"
     primer_bind     complement(6125..6147)
                     /label=M13/pUC Reverse
                     /note="In lacZ gene"
     protein_bind    6136..6152
                     /label=lac operator
                     /bound_moiety="lac repressor encoded by lacI"
                     /note="The lac repressor binds to the lac operator to
                     inhibit transcription in E. coli. This inhibition can be
                     relieved by adding lactose or
                     isopropyl-beta-D-thiogalactopyranoside (IPTG)."
     promoter        complement(6160..6190)
                     /label=lac promoter
                     /note="promoter for the E. coli lac operon"
     protein_bind    6205..6226
                     /label=CAP binding site
                     /bound_moiety="E. coli catabolite activator protein"
                     /note="CAP binding activates transcription in the presence
                     of cAMP."
     primer_bind     complement(6343..6360)
                     /label=L4440
                     /note="L4440 vector, forward primer"
     rep_origin      complement(6514..7102)
                     /direction=LEFT
                     /label=ori
                     /note="high-copy-number ColE1/pMB1/pBR322/pUC origin of
                     replication"
     primer_bind     complement(6594..6613)
                     /label=pBR322ori-F
                     /note="pBR322 origin, forward primer"
     CDS             complement(7273..8133)
                     /codon_start=1
                     /gene="bla"
                     /product="beta-lactamase"
                     /label=AmpR
                     /note="confers resistance to ampicillin, carbenicillin, and
                     related antibiotics"
                     /translation="MSIQHFRVALIPFFAAFCLPVFAHPETLVKVKDAEDQLGARVGYI
                     ELDLNSGKILESFRPEERFPMMSTFKVLLCGAVLSRIDAGQEQLGRRIHYSQNDLVEYS
                     PVTEKHLTDGMTVRELCSAAITMSDNTAANLLLTTIGGPKELTAFLHNMGDHVTRLDRW
                     EPELNEAIPNDERDTTMPVAMATTLRKLLTGELLTLASRQQLIDWMEADKVAGPLLRSA
                     LPAGWFIADKSGAGERGSRGIIAALGPDGKPSRIVVIYTTGSQATMDERNRQIAEIGAS
                     LIKHW"
     primer_bind     7896..7915
                     /label=Amp-R
                     /note="Ampicillin resistance gene, reverse primer"
     promoter        complement(8134..8238)
                     /gene="bla"
                     /label=AmpR promoter
     primer_bind     complement(8313..8332)
                     /label=pRS-marker
                     /note="pRS vectors, use to sequence yeast selectable
                     marker"
ORIGIN
        1 cgatgtacgg gccagatata cgcgttgaca ttgattattg actagttatt aatagtaatc
       61 aattacgggg tcattagttc atagcccata tatggagttc cgcgttacat aacttacggt
      121 aaatggcccg cctggctgac cgcccaacga cccccgccca ttgacgtcaa taatgacgta
      181 tgttcccata gtaacgccaa tagggacttt ccattgacgt caatgggtgg agtatttacg
      241 gtaaactgcc cacttggcag tacatcaagt gtatcatatg ccaagtacgc cccctattga
      301 cgtcaatgac ggtaaatggc ccgcctggca ttatgcccag tacatgacct tatgggactt
      361 tcctacttgg cagtacatct acgtattagt catcgctatt accatggtga tgcggttttg
      421 gcagtacatc aatgggcgtg gatagcggtt tgactcacgg ggatttccaa gtctccaccc
      481 cattgacgtc aatgggagtt tgttttggca ccaaaatcaa cgggactttc caaaatgtcg
      541 taacaactcc gccccattga cgcaaatggg cggtaggcgt gtacggtggg aggtctatat
      601 aagcagcgcg ttttgcctgt actgggtctc tctggttaga ccagatctga gcctgggagc
      661 tctctggcta actagggaac ccactgctta agcctcaata aagcttgcct tgagtgcttc
      721 aagtagtgtg tgcccgtctg ttgtgtgact ctggtaacta gagatccctc agaccctttt
      781 agtcagtgtg gaaaatctct agcagtggcg cccgaacagg gacttgaaag cgaaagggaa
      841 accagaggag ctctctcgac gcaggactcg gcttgctgaa gcgcgcacgg caagaggcga
      901 ggggcggcga ctggtgagta cgccaaaaat tttgactagc ggaggctaga aggagagaga
      961 tgggtgcgag agcgtcagta ttaagcgggg gagaattaga tcgcgatggg aaaaaattcg
     1021 gttaaggcca gggggaaaga aaaaatataa attaaaacat atagtatggg caagcaggga
     1081 gctagaacga ttcgcagtta atcctggcct gttagaaaca tcagaaggct gtagacaaat
     1141 actgggacag ctacaaccat cccttcagac aggatcagaa gaacttagat cattatataa
     1201 tacagtagca accctctatt gtgtgcatca aaggatagag ataaaagaca ccaaggaagc
     1261 tttagacaag atagaggaag agcaaaacaa aagtaagacc accgcacagc aagcggccgc
     1321 tgatcttcag acctggagga ggagatatga gggacaattg gagaagtgaa ttatataaat
     1381 ataaagtagt aaaaattgaa ccattaggag tagcacccac caaggcaaag agaagagtgg
     1441 tgcagagaga aaaaagagca gtgggaatag gagctttgtt ccttgggttc ttgggagcag
     1501 caggaagcac tatgggcgca gcgtcaatga cgctgacggt acaggccaga caattattgt
     1561 ctggtatagt gcagcagcag aacaatttgc tgagggctat tgaggcgcaa cagcatctgt
     1621 tgcaactcac agtctggggc atcaagcagc tccaggcaag aatcctggct gtggaaagat
     1681 acctaaagga tcaacagctc ctggggattt ggggttgctc tggaaaactc atttgcacca
     1741 ctgctgtgcc ttggaatgct agttggagta ataaatctct ggaacagatt tggaatcaca
     1801 cgacctggat ggagtgggac agagaaatta acaattacac aagcttaata cactccttaa
     1861 ttgaagaatc gcaaaaccag caagaaaaga atgaacaaga attattggaa ttagataaat
     1921 gggcaagttt gtggaattgg tttaacataa caaattggct gtggtatata aaattattca
     1981 taatgatagt aggaggcttg gtaggtttaa gaatagtttt tgctgtactt tctatagtga
     2041 atagagttag gcagggatat tcaccattat cgtttcagac ccacctccca accccgaggg
     2101 gacccgacag gcccgaagga atagaagaag aaggtggaga gagagacaga gacagatcca
     2161 ttcgattagt gaacggatcg gcactgcgtg cgccaattct gcagacaaat ggcagtattc
     2221 atccacaatt ttaaaagaaa aggggggatt ggggggtaca gtgcagggga aagaatagta
     2281 gacataatag caacagacat acaaactaaa gaattacaaa aacaaattac aaaaattcaa
     2341 aattttcggg tttattacag ggacagcaga gatccagttt ggttatcgag tttaccactc
     2401 cctatcagtg atagagaaaa gtgaaagtcg agtttaccac tccctatcag tgatagagaa
     2461 aagtgaaagt cgagtttacc actccctatc agtgatagag aaaagtgaaa gtcgagttta
     2521 ccactcccta tcagtgatag agaaaagtga aagtcgagtt taccactccc tatcagtgat
     2581 agagaaaagt gaaagtcgag tttaccactc cctatcagtg atagagaaaa gtgaaagtcg
     2641 agtttaccac tccctatcag tgatagagaa aagtgaaagt cgagctcggt acccgggtcg
     2701 aggtaggcgt gtacggtggg aggcctatat aagcagagct cgtttagtga accgtcagat
     2761 cgcctggaga cgccatccac gctgttttga cctccataga agacaccggg accgatccag
     2821 cctccgcggc cccgaattac aggctagcta tcaggatcct acgaggcgcg ccagatagaa
     2881 ttctcttggg cctcaagggc catgagttaa ccagttctag atgtgactca tgtcaattcg
     2941 atatcaagct tatcgataat caacctctgg attacaaaat ttgtgaaaga ttgactggta
     3001 ttcttaacta tgttgctcct tttacgctat gtggatacgc tgctttaatg cctttgtatc
     3061 atgctattgc ttcccgtatg gctttcattt tctcctcctt gtataaatcc tggttgctgt
     3121 ctctttatga ggagttgtgg cccgttgtca ggcaacgtgg cgtggtgtgc actgtgtttg
     3181 ctgacgcaac ccccactggt tggggcattg ccaccacctg tcagctcctt tccgggactt
     3241 tcgctttccc cctccctatt gccacggcgg aactcatcgc cgcctgcctt gcccgctgct
     3301 ggacaggggc tcggctgttg ggcactgaca attccgtggt gttgtcgggg aaatcatcgt
     3361 cctttccttg gctgctcgcc tgtgttgcca cctggattct gcgcgggacg tccttctgct
     3421 acgtcccttc ggccctcaat ccagcggacc ttccttcccg cggcctgctg ccggctctgc
     3481 ggcctcttcc gcgtcttcgc cttcgccctc agacgagtcg gatctccctt tgggccgcct
     3541 ccccgcatcg ataccgtcga cctcgagacc tagaaaaaca tggagcaatc acaagtagca
     3601 atacagcagc taccaatgct gattgtgcct ggctagaagc acaagaggag gaggaggtgg
     3661 gttttccagt cacacctcag gtacctttaa gaccaatgac ttacaaggca gctgtagatc
     3721 ttagccactt tttaaaagaa aaggggggac tggaagggct aattcactcc caacgaagac
     3781 aagatatcct tgatctgtgg atctaccaca cacaaggcta cttccctgat tggcagaact
     3841 acacaccagg gccagggatc agatatccac tgacctttgg atggtgctac aagctagtac
     3901 cagttgagca agagaaggta gaagaagcca atgaaggaga gaacacccgc ttgttacacc
     3961 ctgtgagcct gcatgggatg gatgacccgg agagagaagt attagagtgg aggtttgaca
     4021 gccgcctagc atttcatcac atggcccgag agctgcatcc ggactgtact gggtctctct
     4081 ggttagacca gatctgagcc tgggagctct ctggctaact agggaaccca ctgcttaagc
     4141 ctcaataaag cttgccttga gtgcttcaag tagtgtgtgc ccgtctgttg tgtgactctg
     4201 gtaactagag atccctcaga cccttttagt cagtgtggaa aatctctagc agggcccgtt
     4261 taaacccgct gatcagcctc gactgtgcct tctagttgcc agccatctgt tgtttgcccc
     4321 tcccccgtgc cttccttgac cctggaaggt gccactccca ctgtcctttc ctaataaaat
     4381 gaggaaattg catcgcattg tctgagtagg tgtcattcta ttctgggggg tggggtgggg
     4441 caggacagca agggggagga ttgggaagac aatagcaggc atgctgggga tgcggtgggc
     4501 tctatggctt ctgaggcgga aagaaccagc tggggctcta gggggtatcc ccnnnnnnnn
     4561 nnnnnnnnnn nnnnnnnnnn nnnnnnnnnn nnnnnnnnnn nnnnnnnnnn nnnnnnnnnn
     4621 nnnnnnnnnn nnnnnnnnnn nnnnnnnnnn nnnnnnnnnn nnnnnnnnnn nnnnnncnnn
     4681 nnnnnnnnnn nnnnnnnnnn nnnnnnnnnn nnnnnnnnnn nnnnnnnnnn nnnnnnnnnn
     4741 nnnnnnnnnn nnnnnnnnnn nnnnnnnnan nnnnnnnnnn nnnnnnnnnn nnnnnnnnnn
     4801 nnnnnnnnnn nnnnnnnncc tttgacgttg gagtccacgt tctttaatag tggactcttg
     4861 ttccaaactg gaacaacact caaccctatc tcggtctatt cttttgattt ataagggatt
     4921 ttgccgattt cggcctattg gttaaaaaat gagctgattt aacaaaaatt taacgcgaat
     4981 taattctgtg gaatgtgtgt cagttagggt gtggaaagtc cccaggctcc ccagcaggca
     5041 gaagtatgca aagcatgcat ctcaattagt cagcaaccag gtgtggaaag tccccaggct
     5101 ccccagcagg cagaagtatg caaagcatgc atctcaatta gtcagcaacc atagtcccgc
     5161 ccctaactcc gcccatcccg cccctaactc cgcccagttc cgcccattct ccgccccatg
     5221 gctgactaat tttttttatt tatgcagagg ccgaggccgc ctctgcctct gagctattcc
     5281 agaagtagtg aggaggcttt tttggaggcc taggcttttg caaaaagctc ccgggagctt
     5341 gtatatccat tttcggatct gatcagcacg tgttgacaat taatcatcgg catagtatat
     5401 cggcatagta taatacgaca aggtgaggaa ctaaaccatg gccaagttga ccagtgccgt
     5461 tccggtgctc accgcgcgcg acgtcgccgg agcggtcgag ttctggaccg accggctcgg
     5521 gttctcccgg gacttcgtgg aggacgactt cgccggtgtg gtccgggacg acgtgaccct
     5581 gttcatcagc gcggtccagg accaggtggt gccggacaac accctggcct gggtgtgggt
     5641 gcgcggcctg gacgagctgt acgccgagtg gtcggaggtc gtgtccacga acttccggga
     5701 cgcctccggg ccggccatga ccgagatcgg cgagcagccg tgggggcggg agttcgccct
     5761 gcgcgacccg gccggcaact gcgtgcactt cgtggccgag gagcaggact gacacgtgct
     5821 acgagatttc gattccaccg ccgccttcta tgaaaggttg ggcttcggaa tcgttttccg
     5881 ggacgccggc tggatgatcc tccagcgcgg ggatctcatg ctggagttct tcgcccaccc
     5941 caacttgttt attgcagctt ataatggtta caaataaagc aatagcatca caaatttcac
     6001 aaataaagca tttttttcac tgcattctag ttgtggtttg tccaaactca tcaatgtatc
     6061 ttatcatgtc tgtataccgt cgacctctag ctagagcttg gcgtaatcat ggtcatagct
     6121 gtttcctgtg tgaaattgtt atccgctcac aattccacac aacatacgag ccggaagcat
     6181 aaagtgtaaa gcctggggtg cctaatgagt gagctaactc acattaattg cgttgcgctc
     6241 actgcccgct ttccagtcgg gaaacctgtc gtgccagctg cattaatgaa tcggccaacg
     6301 cgcggggaga ggcggtttgc gtattgggcg ctcttccgct tcctcgctca ctgactcgct
     6361 gcgctcggtc gttcggctgc ggcgagcggt atcagctcac tcaaaggcgg taatacggtt
     6421 atccacagaa tcaggggata acgcaggaaa gaacatgtga gcaaaaggcc agcaaaaggc
     6481 caggaaccgt aaaaaggccg cgttgctggc gtttttccat aggctccgcc cccctgacga
     6541 gcatcacaaa aatcgacgct caagtcagag gtggcgaaac ccgacaggac tataaagata
     6601 ccaggcgttt ccccctggaa gctccctcgt gcgctctcct gttccgaccc tgccgcttac
     6661 cggatacctg tccgcctttc tcccttcggg aagcgtggcg ctttctcata gctcacgctg
     6721 taggtatctc agttcggtgt aggtcgttcg ctccaagctg ggctgtgtgc acgaaccccc
     6781 cgttcagccc gaccgctgcg ccttatccgg taactatcgt cttgagtcca acccggtaag
     6841 acacgactta tcgccactgg cagcagccac tggtaacagg attagcagag cgaggtatgt
     6901 aggcggtgct acagagttct tgaagtggtg gcctaactac ggctacacta gaagaacagt
     6961 atttggtatc tgcgctctgc tgaagccagt taccttcgga aaaagagttg gtagctcttg
     7021 atccggcaaa caaaccaccg ctggtagcgg tggttttttt gtttgcaagc agcagattac
     7081 gcgcagaaaa aaaggatctc aagaagatcc tttgatcttt tctacggggt ctgacgctca
     7141 gtggaacgaa aactcacgtt aagggatttt ggtcatgaga ttatcaaaaa ggatcttcac
     7201 ctagatcctt ttaaattaaa aatgaagttt taaatcaatc taaagtatat atgagtaaac
     7261 ttggtctgac agttaccaat gcttaatcag tgaggcacct atctcagcga tctgtctatt
     7321 tcgttcatcc atagttgcct gactccccgt cgtgtagata actacgatac gggagggctt
     7381 accatctggc cccagtgctg caatgatacc gcgagaccca cgctcaccgg ctccagattt
     7441 atcagcaata aaccagccag ccggaagggc cgagcgcaga agtggtcctg caactttatc
     7501 cgcctccatc cagtctatta attgttgccg ggaagctaga gtaagtagtt cgccagttaa
     7561 tagtttgcgc aacgttgttg ccattgctac aggcatcgtg gtgtcacgct cgtcgtttgg
     7621 tatggcttca ttcagctccg gttcccaacg atcaaggcga gttacatgat cccccatgtt
     7681 gtgcaaaaaa gcggttagct ccttcggtcc tccgatcgtt gtcagaagta agttggccgc
     7741 agtgttatca ctcatggtta tggcagcact gcataattct cttactgtca tgccatccgt
     7801 aagatgcttt tctgtgactg gtgagtactc aaccaagtca ttctgagaat agtgtatgcg
     7861 gcgaccgagt tgctcttgcc cggcgtcaat acgggataat accgcgccac atagcagaac
     7921 tttaaaagtg ctcatcattg gaaaacgttc ttcggggcga aaactctcaa ggatcttacc
     7981 gctgttgaga tccagttcga tgtaacccac tcgtgcaccc aactgatctt cagcatcttt
     8041 tactttcacc agcgtttctg ggtgagcaaa aacaggaagg caaaatgccg caaaaaaggg
     8101 aataagggcg acacggaaat gttgaatact catactcttc ctttttcaat attattgaag
     8161 catttatcag ggttattgtc tcatgagcgg atacatattt gaatgtattt agaaaaataa
     8221 acaaataggg gttccgcgca catttccccg aaaagtgcca cctgacgtcg acggatcggg
     8281 agatctcccg atcccctatg gtgcactctc agtacaatct gctctgatgc cgcatagtta
     8341 agccagtatc tgctccctgc ttgtgtgttg gaggtcgctg agtagtgcgc gagcaaaatt
     8401 taagctacaa caaggcaagg cttgaccgac aattgcatga agaatctgct tagggttagg
     8461 cgttttgcgc tgcttcg
//
