[The description below was written by a language model from this plasmid's Addgene catalogue record and the feature table of its GenBank file.]
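Description:
FUW-tetO-MCS is an empty, doxycycline-inducible lentiviral expression backbone of about 8.5 kb built on the FUW vector. It was derived from a FUW-tetO construct carrying human OCT4 by replacing that cDNA with a new multiple cloning site, so genes of interest can be inserted by restriction cloning. In bacteria it is maintained as a high-copy plasmid through a ColE1/pUC-type origin and selected with ampicillin via the bla gene. An f1 origin is also present.

The viral portion follows an HIV-1-based design. A CMV enhancer/promoter drives transcription of the genomic RNA from a truncated 5' LTR, followed by the Psi packaging signal, the Rev response element for Rev-dependent nuclear export, and the cPPT/CTS element. The internal expression cassette consists of a tetracycline response element with seven tetO copies fused to a minimal CMV promoter (the TRE-CMV promoter of the record), then the cloning site, then a WPRE, which enhances transcript expression. The downstream LTR is annotated in the feature table as a second truncated LTR and is followed by a bGH polyadenylation signal. Because the vector encodes no tetracycline transactivator, induction requires one such as rtTA to be supplied separately.

Outside the LTRs, an SV40 promoter/origin and an EM7 promoter drive a bleomycin/Zeocin resistance gene. This cassette lies in the plasmid backbone, so it would not be carried in the packaged viral genome, and the provirus has no annotated selectable marker or reporter. The associated publication used transient YAP/TAZ expression to induce tissue-specific stem/progenitor cells, which fits the vector's role in reversible, drug-controlled transgene expression.
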