Addgene plasmid #84008: FUW-tetO-MCS
Purpose: (Empty Backbone) doxycycline-inducible lentiviral vector
Depositing lab: Stefano Piccolo. Depositing organization: University of Padua. Publication: Induction of Expandable Tissue-Specific Stem/Progenitor Cells through Transient Expression of YAP/TAZ. Panciera T, Azzolin L, Fujimura A, Di Biagio D, Frasson C, Bresolin S, Soligo S, Basso G, Bicciato S, Rosato A, Cordenonsi M, Piccolo S. Cell Stem Cell. 2016 Sep 9. pii: S1934-5909(16)30256-9. doi: 10.1016/j.stem.2016.08.009. PubMed 27641305.
Backbone
  Vector backbone: FUW
  Backbone size (bp): 8482
  Modifications to backbone: FUW-tetO-hOCT4 (Addgene #20726) was modified by replacing hOct4 with a new multiple cloning site (MCS)
  Vector type: Mammalian Expression, Lentiviral
  Promoter: TRE-CMV
Growth in bacteria
  Bacterial resistance: Ampicillin, 100 μg/mL
  Growth temperature: 37°C
  Growth strain: NEB Stable
  Growth instructions: Stbl3, 37ºC
  Copy number: High Copy
Gene/Insert
  Cloning method: Restriction Enzyme
  Sequencing primers: 5′ LNCX 5'-AGCTCGTTTAGTGAACCGTCAGATC-3'
Terms and licenses: Academic/Nonprofit Terms; Industry Terms: Not Available to Industry
How to cite: FUW-tetO-MCS was a gift from Stefano Piccolo (Addgene plasmid # 84008 ; http://n2t.net/addgene:84008 ; RRID:Addgene_84008)
