>Addgene plasmid #84008 | FUW-tetO-MCS | addgene partial sequence | sequence record 164297 | M13pUC-Rev 5'-AGCGGATAACAATTTCACACAGG-3'
TGACCATGATTACGCCAAGCTCTAGCTAGAGGTCGACGGTATACAGACATGATAAGATACATTGATGAGT
TTGGACAAACCACAACTAGAATGCAGTGAAAAAAATGCTTTATTTGTGAAATTTGTGATGCTATTGCTTT
ATTTGTAACCATTATAAGCTGCAATAAACAAGTTGGGGTGGGCGAAGAACTCCAGCATGAGATCCCCGCG
CTGGAGGATCATCCAGCCGGCGTCCCGGAAAACGATTCCGAAGCCCAACCTTTCATAGAAGGCGGCGGTG
GAATCGAAATCTCGTAGCACGTGTCAGTCCTGCTCCTCGGCCACGAAGTGCACGCAGTTGCCGGCCGGGT
CGCGCAGGGCGAACTCCCGCCCCCACGGCTGCTCGCCGATCTCGGTCATGGCCGGCCCGGAGGCGTCCCG
GAAGTTCGTGGACACGACCTCCGACCACTCGGCGTACAGCTCGTCCAGGCCGCGCACCCACACCCAGGCC
AGGGTGTTGTCCGGCACCACCTGGTCCTGGACCGCGCTGATGAACAGGGTCACGTCGTCCCGGACCACAC
CGGCGAAGTCGTCCTCCACGAAGTCCCGGGAGAACCCGAGCCGGTCGGTCCAGAACTCGACCGCTCCGGC
GACGTCGCGCGCGGTGAGCACCGGAACGGCACTGGTCAACTTGGCCATGGTTTAGTTCCTCACCTTGTCG
TATTATACTATGCCGATATACTATGCCGATGATTAATTGTCAACACGTGCTGATCAGATCCGAAAATGGA
TATACAAGCTCCCGGGAGCTTTTTGCAAAAGCCTAGGCCTCCAAAAAAGCCTCCTCACTACTTCTGGAAT
AGCTCAGAGGCAGAGGCGGCCTCGGCCTCTGCATAAATAAAAAAAATTAGTCAGCCATGGGGCGGAGAAT
GGGCGGAACTGGGCGGAGTTAGGGGCGGGATGGGCGGAGTTAGGGGCGG
