>Addgene plasmid #84008 | FUW-tetO-MCS | addgene partial sequence | sequence record 164298 | WPRE-R 5'-CATAGCGTAAAAGGAGCAACA-3'
GTCAATCTTTCACAAATTTTGTAATCCAGAGGTTGATTATCGATAAGCTTGATATCGAATTGACATGAGT
CACATCTAGAACTGGTTAACTCATGGCCCTTGAGGCCCAAGAGAATTCTATCTGGCGCGCCTCGTAGGAT
CCTGATAGCTAGCCTGTAATTCGGGGCCGCGGAGGCTGGATCGGTCCCGGTGTCTTCTATGGAGGTCAAA
ACAGCGTGGATGGCGTCTCCAGGCGATCTGACGGTTCACTAAACGAGCTCTGCTTATATAGGCCTCCCAC
CGTACACGCCTACCTCGACCCGGGTACCGAGCTCGACTTTCACTTTTCTCTATCACTGATAGGGAGTGGT
AAACTCGACTTTCACTTTTCTCTATCACTGATAGGGAGTGGTAAACTCGACTTTCACTTTTCTCTATCAC
TGATAGGGAGTGGTAAACTCGACTTTCACTTTTCTCTATCACTGATAGGGAGTGGTAAACTCGACTTTCA
CTTTTCTCTATCACTGATAGGGAGTGGTAAACTCGACTTTCACTTTTCTCTATCACTGATAGGGAGTGGT
AAACTCGACTTTCACTTTTCTCTATCACTGATAGGGAGTGGTAAACTCGATAACCAAACTGGATCTCTGC
TGTCCCTGTAATAAACCCGAAAATTTTGAATTTTTGTAATTTGTTTTTGTAATTCTTTAGTTTGTATGTC
TGTTGCTATTATGTCTACTATTCTTTCCCCTGCACTGTACCCCCCAATCCCCCCTTTTCTTTTAAAATTG
TGGATGAATACTGCCATTTGTCTGCAGAATTGGCGCACGCAGTGCCGATCCGTTCACTAATCGAATGGAT
CTGTCTCTGTCTCTCTCTCCACCTTCTTCTTCTATTCCTTCGGGCCTGTCGGGTCCCCTCGGGGTTGGGA
GGTGGGTCTGAAACGATAATGGTGAATATCCCTGCCTAACTCTATTCACTATAGAAAGTACAGCAAAAAC
TATTCTTA
